Addgene plasmid #43449: II-TGCG
Depositing lab: Chad Cowan & Kiran Musunuru. Depositing organization: Harvard University. Publication: A TALEN Genome-Editing System for Generating Human Stem Cell-Based Disease Models. Ding Q, Lee YK, Schaefer EA, Peters DT, Veres A, Kim K, Kuperwasser N, Motola DL, Meissner TB, Hendriks WT, Trevisan M, Gupta RM, Moisan A, Banks E, Friesen M, Schinzel RT, Xia F, Tang A, Xia Y, Figueroa E, Wann A, Ahfeldt T, Daheron L, Zhang F, Rubin LL, Peng LF, Chung RT, Musunuru K, Cowan CA. Cell Stem Cell. 2012 Dec 12. pii: S1934-5909(12)00645-5. doi: 10.1016/j.stem.2012.11.011. PubMed 23246482.
Backbone
  Vector backbone: pCRII-TOPO
  Backbone manufacturer: Invitrogen
  Backbone size w/o insert (bp): 3973
  Vector type: Bacterial Cloning
Growth in bacteria
  Bacterial resistance: Ampicillin and Kanamycin, 100 & 50 μg/mL
  Growth temperature: 37°C
  Growth strain: Top10
  Copy number: High Copy
Gene/Insert
  Gene/Insert name: II-TGCG
  Species: Synthetic
  Insert size (bp): 426
  Cloning method: TOPO Cloning
  Sequencing primers: 5′ T7; 3′ M13-rev
Terms and licenses: Academic/Nonprofit Terms; Industry Terms: Not Available to Industry
How to cite: II-TGCG was a gift from Chad Cowan & Kiran Musunuru (Addgene plasmid # 43449 ; http://n2t.net/addgene:43449 ; RRID:Addgene_43449)
