[The description below was written by a language model from this plasmid's Addgene catalogue record.]
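Description:
II-TGCG is a bacterial cloning plasmid built on the commercial pCRII-TOPO backbone (about 4 kb without insert), into which a 426 bp synthetic fragment was introduced by TOPO cloning. It is a high-copy plasmid maintained in E. coli and carries both ampicillin and kanamycin resistance, so either or both antibiotics can be used for selection. The record lists T7 and M13-reverse as the sequencing primers, consistent with priming sites flanking the TOPO insertion site in this backbone. No feature table is provided, so the origin of replication and other backbone elements are not itemised here.

The insert is described only by its name and as synthetic. The plasmid was deposited with a publication describing a TALEN genome-editing system for generating human stem cell-based disease models. In that context, the name suggests a library component: a pre-assembled block of four TALE repeat modules recognising the bases T, G, C and G, with the "II" prefix plausibly marking its position in an ordered assembly. An insert of 426 bp is about the size expected for four TALE repeats of roughly 102 bp each plus short flanking sequence. This interpretation is inferred from the name, size and publication rather than stated in the record, which gives neither the repeat composition nor the assembly scheme.

The plasmid has no stated promoter-driven expression cassette, tag or reporter and is classed purely as a cloning vector. It is therefore best regarded as a storage and propagation vehicle for a modular DNA part. That part would be released or amplified and combined with other modules to build full-length custom TALE nuclease arrays, and the plasmid is not meant for direct use in mammalian cells.
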