>Addgene plasmid #43449 | II-TGCG | depositor partial sequence | sequence record 58714 | II-TGCG sequence 426 bps
CGTCTCGCTTAACCCCAGAGCAGGTCGTGGCCATTGCCTCGAATGGAGGGGGCAAACAGGCGTTGGAAAC
CGTACAACGATTGCTGCCGGTGCTGTGCCAAGCGCACGGACTCACCCCAGAGCAGGTCGTGGCAATCGCG
AGCAATAACGGCGGAAAACAGGCTTTGGAAACGGTGCAGAGGCTCCTTCCAGTGCTGTGCCAAGCGCACG
GCCTCACCCCAGAGCAGGTCGTGGCGATCGCAAGCCACGACGGAGGAAAGCAAGCCTTGGAAACAGTACA
GAGGCTGTTGCCTGTGCTGTGCCAAGCGCACGGATTAACCCCAGAGCAGGTCGTGGCAATCGCGAGCAAT
AACGGCGGAAAACAGGCTTTGGAAACGGTGCAGAGGCTCCTTCCAGTGCTGTGCCAAGCGCACGGGCTCA
GAGACG
