>Addgene plasmid #43449 | II-TGCG | addgene partial sequence | sequence record 61457 | M13-F20 5'-TGTAAAACGACGGCCAGT-3'
TAAGGGCGAATTGGGCCCTCTAGATGCATGCTCGAGCGGCCGCCAGTGTGATGGATATCTGCAGAATTCG
CCCTTAGTATCTTTCCTGTGCCCACGTCTCTGAGCCCGTGCGCTTGGCACAGCACTGGAAGGAGCCTCTG
CACCGTTTCCAAAGCCTGTTTTCCGCCGTTATTGCTCGCGATTGCCACGACCTGCTCTGGGGTTAATCCG
TGCGCTTGGCACAGCACAGGCAACAGCCTCTGTACTGTTTCCAAGGCTTGCTTTCCTCCGTCGTGGCTTG
CGATCGCCACGACCTGCTCTGGGGTGAGGCCGTGCGCTTGGCACAGCACTGGAAGGAGCCTCTGCACCGT
TTCCAAAGCCTGTTTTCCGCCGTTATTGCTCGCGATTGCCACGACCTGCTCTGGGGTGAGTCCGTGCGCT
TGGCACAGCACCGGCAGCAATCGTTGTACGGTTTCCAACGCCTGTTTGCCCCCTCCATTCGAGGCAATGG
CCACGACCTGCTCTGGGGTTAAGCGAGACGCGCTAGGACGGCATCTATATAAGGGCGAATTCCAGCACAC
TGGCGGCCGTTACTAGTGGATCCGAGCTCGGTACCAAGCTTGGCGTAATCATGGTCATAGCTGTTTCCTG
TGTGAAATTGTTATCCGCTCACAATTCCACACAACATACGAGCCGGAAGCATAAAGTGTAAAGCCTGGGG
TGCCTAATGAGTGAGCTAACTCACATTAATTGCGTTGCGCTCACTGCCCGCTTTCCAGTCGGGAAACCTG
TCGTGCCAGCTGCATTAATGAATCGGCCAACGCGCGGGGAGAGGCGGTTTGCGTATTGGGCGCTCTTCCG
CTTCCTCGCTCACTGACTCGCTGCGCTCGGTCGTTCGGCTGCGGCGAGCGGTATCAGCTCACTCAAAGGC
GGTAAAAACGGTTATCCACAGAATCAGGG
